Addgene plasmid #157137: pD649-HAsp-CD40-COMP5AP-AviTag-9xHis
Purpose: Mammalian expression of cell-surface protein extracellular domain fused to COMP5AP-AviTag-9xHis. Protein is secreted from cells.
Depositing lab: Chris Garcia. Depositing organization: Stanford University. Publication: A Human IgSF Cell-Surface Interactome Reveals a Complex Network of Protein-Protein Interactions. Wojtowicz WM, Vielmetter J, Fernandes RA, Siepe DH, Eastman CL, Chisholm GB, Cox S, Klock H, Anderson PW, Rue SM, Miller JJ, Glaser SM, Bragstad ML, Vance J, Lam AW, Lesley SA, Zinn K, Garcia KC. Cell. 2020 Aug 20;182(4):1027-1043.e17. doi: 10.1016/j.cell.2020.07.025. PubMed 32822567.
Backbone
  Vector backbone: pD649
  Backbone size w/o insert (bp): 7153
  Vector type: Mammalian Expression
Growth in bacteria
  Bacterial resistance: Ampicillin, 100 μg/mL
  Growth temperature: 37°C
  Growth strain: DH5alpha
  Copy number: High Copy
Gene/Insert
  Gene/Insert name: CD40 (alt name: TNR5)
  Species: H. sapiens (human)
  Insert size (bp): 519
  Entrez Gene: CD40 (a.k.a. Bp50, CDW40, TNFRSF5, p50)
  Promoter: CMV/SP6
  Tag / fusion protein: COMP5AP-AviTag-9xHis (C terminal on backbone)
  Cloning method: Restriction Enzyme; 5′ cloning site GCGGCCGC (not destroyed); 3′ cloning site GGCGCGCC (not destroyed)
  Sequencing primers: 5′ ATTTAGGTGACACTATAG; 3′ CGTCGCACTCCATCACGGTG
Resource information
  A portion of this plasmid was derived from a plasmid made by: synthesis by ThermoFisher
Terms and licenses: Academic/Nonprofit Terms; Industry Terms: Not Available to Industry
Depositor comments: Some plasmids in this collection may have an IS4-like element ISVsa5 family transposase upstream of the CMV promoter.
How to cite: pD649-HAsp-CD40-COMP5AP-AviTag-9xHis was a gift from Chris Garcia (Addgene plasmid # 157137 ; http://n2t.net/addgene:157137 ; RRID:Addgene_157137)
