[The description below was written by a language model from this plasmid's Addgene catalogue record and pLannotate feature annotations shown in this document.]
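Description:
pD649-HAsp-CD40-COMP5AP-AviTag-9xHis is a 7,672 bp mammalian expression plasmid built on the pD649 backbone for secreted production of the extracellular domain of human CD40 (TNFRSF5) as a multimerised, enzyme-tagged fusion protein. It is maintained in E. coli as a high-copy plasmid through a ColE1/pUC-type origin and selected with ampicillin via β-lactamase. The short KanR, lacZα, f1 ori and rrnB terminator matches in the feature table are only backbone remnants.

Expression is driven by the CMV immediate-early enhancer and promoter, followed by a fragment of CMV intron A. An SP6 promoter sits just upstream of the coding region and would also allow in vitro transcription. The open reading frame begins with a signal peptide (named HAsp in the construct name; the annotation software matched part of it to an immunoglobulin heavy-chain leader), which directs the protein into the secretory pathway. The CD40 ectodomain insert, about 519 bp and cloned between retained NotI and AscI sites, is fused at its C terminus to the backbone-encoded COMP5AP module. This consists of the coiled-coil region of rat cartilage oligomeric matrix protein, which assembles into pentamers, followed by human placental alkaline phosphatase as an enzymatic reporter. An AviTag for site-specific enzymatic biotinylation and a polyhistidine tag for affinity purification follow (9xHis by name, annotated as 8xHis), and a bGH polyadenylation signal ends the unit. A separate SV40/EM7-driven cassette carries a puromycin resistance gene with an SV40 poly(A), which could support selection in mammalian cells.

The plasmid belongs to a collection made for a human cell-surface interactome screen. In that setting, high-avidity pentameric AP fusions are suited to detecting weak extracellular protein–protein interactions. The depositor notes that some plasmids in the collection may carry an IS4-like transposase insertion upstream of the CMV promoter; none is annotated here.
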