Features (pLannotate 1.2.2; 24 found; start..end, strand, type, name):
    119..143     -  CDS            KanR (fragment): aminoglycoside phosphotransferase; aph(3')-Ia; confers resistance to kanamycin
    254..842     +  rep_origin     ori: high-copy-number ColE1/pMB1/pBR322/pUC origin of replication
   1067..1084    +  terminator     rrnB T2 terminator (fragment): transcription terminator T2 from the E. coli rrnB gene
   1109..1128    -  CDS            lacZα (fragment): LacZα fragment of β-galactosidase; lacZ fragment
   1584..1600    +  protein_bind   lac operator: The lac repressor binds to the lac operator to inhibit transcription in E. coli. This inhibition can be relieved by adding lactose or isopropyl-β-D-thiogalactopyranoside (IPTG). lac repressor encoded by lacI
   1843..2146    +  enhancer       CMV enhancer: human cytomegalovirus immediate early enhancer
   2147..2350    +  promoter       CMV promoter: human cytomegalovirus (CMV) immediate early promoter
   2486..2529    +  intron         CMV intron (fragment): modified intron A from human cytomegalovirus
   2581..2599    +  promoter       SP6 promoter: promoter for bacteriophage SP6 RNA polymerase
   2603..2640    +  CDS            IgH signal sequence (fragment): signal sequence from the mouse immunoglobulin heavy chain variable region
   2725..3267    +  CDS            CD40 (fragment): TNR5_HUMAN - Also known as TNFRSF5. Experimental evidence at protein level: Swiss-Prot protein existence level 1. Receptor for TNFSF5/CD40LG (PubMed:31331973). Transduces TRAF6- and MAP3K8-mediated signals that activate ERK in macrophages and B cells, leading to induction of immunoglobulin secretion (By similarity). From Homo sapiens (Human).
   3364..3543    +  CDS            Comp (fragment): COMP_RAT - Experimental evidence at protein level: Swiss-Prot protein existence level 1. May play a role in the structural integrity of cartilage via its interaction with other extracellular matrix proteins such as the collagens and fibronectin. Can mediate the interaction of chondrocytes with the cartilage extracellular matrix through interaction with cell surface integrin receptors. Could play a role in the pathogenesis of osteoarthritis. Potent suppressor of apoptosis in both primary chondrocytes and transformed cells. Suppresses apoptosis by blocking the activation of caspase-3 and by indu
   3531..4983    +  CDS            SEAP (fragment): secreted alkaline phosphatase from human placenta The natural enzyme has a C-terminal transmembrane sequence that is replaced by a GPI anchor.
   5008..5049    +  CDS            AviTag™ (fragment): peptide tag that allows for enzymatic biotinylation
   5053..5076    +  CDS            8xHis: 8xHis affinity tag
   5222..5333    +  polyA_signal   bGH poly(A) signal: bovine growth hormone polyadenylation signal
   5334..5442    +  rep_origin     f1 ori (fragment): f1 bacteriophage origin of replication; arrow indicates direction of (+) strand synthesis
   5456..5785    +  promoter       SV40 promoter: SV40 enhancer and early promoter
   5833..5880    +  promoter       EM7 promoter: synthetic bacterial promoter&nbsp
   5899..6498    +  CDS            PuroR (fragment): puromycin N-acetyltransferase; pac from Streptomyces; confers resistance to puromycin
   6508..6633    +  CDS            ble (fragment): BLE_KLEPN - Experimental evidence at protein level: Swiss-Prot protein existence level 1. Binding protein with a strong affinity to the bleomycin family of antibiotics. Binds to CL990; an antimitotic-antibiotic compound. From Klebsiella pneumoniae.
   6628..6749    +  polyA_signal   SV40 poly(A) signal: SV40 polyadenylation signal
   6802..7662    -  CDS            AmpR: β-lactamase; bla; confers resistance to ampicillin, carbenicillin, and related antibiotics
   7665..89      -  promoter       AmpR promoter (fragment) (across the origin): bla
>Addgene plasmid #157137 | pD649-HAsp-CD40-COMP5AP-AviTag-9xHis | depositor full sequence | sequence record 303383 | Full Sequence
TTTCAATATTATTGAAGCATTTATCAGGGTTATTGTCTCATGAGCGGATACATATTTGAATGTATTTAGA
AAAATAAACAAATAGGGGTCAGTGTTACAACCAATTAACCAATTCTGAACATTATCGCGAGCCCATTTAT
ACCTGAATATGGCTCATAACACCCCTTGCTCATGACCAAAATCCCTTAACGTGAGTTACGCGCGCGTCGT
TCCACTGAGCGTCAGACCCCGTAGAAAAGATCAAAGGATCTTCTTGAGATCCTTTTTTTCTGCGCGTAAT
CTGCTGCTTGCAAACAAAAAAACCACCGCTACCAGCGGTGGTTTGTTTGCCGGATCAAGAGCTACCAACT
CTTTTTCCGAAGGTAACTGGCTTCAGCAGAGCGCAGATACCAAATACTGTTCTTCTAGTGTAGCCGTAGT
TAGCCCACCACTTCAAGAACTCTGTAGCACCGCCTACATACCTCGCTCTGCTAATCCTGTTACCAGTGGC
TGCTGCCAGTGGCGATAAGTCGTGTCTTACCGGGTTGGACTCAAGACGATAGTTACCGGATAAGGCGCAG
CGGTCGGGCTGAACGGGGGGTTCGTGCACACAGCCCAGCTTGGAGCGAACGACCTACACCGAACTGAGAT
ACCTACAGCGTGAGCTATGAGAAAGCGCCACGCTTCCCGAAGGGAGAAAGGCGGACAGGTATCCGGTAAG
CGGCAGGGTCGGAACAGGAGAGCGCACGAGGGAGCTTCCAGGGGGAAACGCCTGGTATCTTTATAGTCCT
GTCGGGTTTCGCCACCTCTGACTTGAGCGTCGATTTTTGTGATGCTCGTCAGGGGGGCGGAGCCTATGGA
AAAACGCCAGCAACGCGGCCTTTTTACGGTTCCTGGCCTTTTGCTGGCCTTTTGCTCACATGTTCTTTCC
TGCGTTATCCCCTGATTCTGTGGATAACCGTATTACCGCCTTTGAGTGAGCTGATACCGCTCGCCGCAGC
CGAACGACCGAGCGCAGCGAGTCAGTGAGCGAGGAAGCGGAAGGCGAGAGTAGGGAACTGCCAGGCATCA
AACTAAGCAGAAGGCCCCTGACGGATGGCCTTTTTGCGTTTCTACAAACTCTTTCTGTGTTGTAAAACGA
CGGCCAGTCTTAAGCTCGGGCCCCCTGGGCGGTTCTGATAACGAGTAATCGTTAATCCGCAAATAACGTA
AAAACCCGCTTCGGCGGGTTTTTTTATGGGGGGAGTTTAGGGAAAGAGCATTTGTCAGAATATTTAAGGG
CGCCTGTCACTTTGCTTGATATATGAGAATTATTTAACCTTATAAATGAGAAAAAAGCAACGCACTTTAA
ATAAGATACGTTGCTTTTTCGATTGATGAACACCTATAATTAAACTATTCATCTATTATTTATGATTTTT
TGTATATACAATATTTCTAGTTTGTTAAAGAGAATTAAGAAAATAAATCTCGAAAATAATAAAGGGAAAA
TCAGTTTTTGATATCAAAATTATACATGTCAACGATAATACAAAATATAATACAAACTATAAGATGTTAT
CAGTATTTATTATCATTTAGAATAAATTTTGTGTCGCCCTTAATTGTGAGCGGATAACAATTACGAGCTT
CATGCACAGTGGCGTTGACTCAATATTGGCCATTAGCCATATTATTCATTGGTTATATAGCATAAATCAA
TATTGGCTATTGGCCATTGCATACGTTGTATCTATATCATAATATGTACATTTATATTGGCTCATGTCCA
ATATGACCGCCATGTTGGCATTGATTATTGACTAGTTATTAATAGTAATCAATTACGGGGTCATTAGTTC
ATAGCCCATATATGGAGTTCCGCGTTACATAACTTACGGTAAATGGCCCGCCTGGCTGACCGCCCAACGA
CCCCCGCCCATTGACGTCAATAATGACGTATGTTCCCATAGTAACGCCAATAGGGACTTTCCATTGACGT
CAATGGGTGGAGTATTTACGGTAAACTGCCCACTTGGCAGTACATCAAGTGTATCATATGCCAAGTACGC
CCCCTATTGACGTCAATGACGGTAAATGGCCCGCCTGGCATTATGCCCAGTACATGACCTTATGGGACTT
TCCTACTTGGCAGTACATCTACGTATTAGTCATCGCTATTACCATGGTGATGCGGTTTTGGCAGTACATC
AATGGGCGTGGATAGCGGTTTGACTCACGGGGATTTCCAAGTCTCCACCCCATTGACGTCAATGGGAGTT
TGTTTTGGCACCAAAATCAACGGGACTTTCCAAAATGTCGTAACAACTCCGCCCCATTGACGCAAATGGG
CGGTAGGCGTGTACGGTGGGAGGTCTATATAAGCAGAGCTCGTTTAGTGAACCGTCAGATCGCCTGGAGA
CGCCATCCACGCTGTTTTGACCTCCATAGAAGACACCGGGACCGATCCAGCCTCCGCGGCCGGGAACGGT
GCATTGGAACGCGGATTCCCCGTGCCAAGAGTGACGTAAGTACCGCCTATAGAGTCTATAGGCCCACCCC
CTTGGCTTCGTTAGAACGCGGCTACAATTAATACATAACCTTATGTATCATACACATACGATTTAGGTGA
CACTATAGAATAACATCCACTTTGCCTTTCTCTCCACAGGTGTCCACTCCCAGGTCCAACTGCACCTCGG
TTCTATCGAAAACGCGCCTGCTAGCGCCACCATGAAGACCATCATTGCCCTGAGCTACATCTTCTGCCTG
GTGTTCGCTGCGGCCGCCGAACCTCCTACAGCCTGTAGAGAGAAGCAGTACCTGATCAACAGCCAGTGCT
GCAGCCTGTGCCAGCCTGGACAGAAACTGGTGTCCGATTGCACCGAGTTCACCGAGACAGAGTGTCTGCC
TTGCGGCGAGAGCGAGTTCCTGGACACCTGGAATAGAGAGACACACTGCCACCAGCACAAGTACTGCGAC
CCCAATCTGGGACTGAGAGTGCAGCAGAAGGGCACCAGCGAGACAGACACCATCTGTACATGCGAGGAAG
GATGGCACTGTACCAGCGAGGCCTGTGAAAGCTGTGTGCTGCACAGAAGCTGTAGCCCTGGCTTCGGAGT
GAAGCAGATTGCCACAGGCGTGTCCGATACCATCTGCGAGCCTTGTCCTGTGGGCTTCTTCAGCAATGTG
TCCAGCGCCTTCGAGAAGTGTCACCCTTGGACCAGCTGCGAGACAAAGGATCTGGTTGTGCAGCAGGCCG
GCACCAACAAGACAGATGTTGTGTGCGGCCCTCAGGACCGGCTTAGAGGCGCGCCGGAAGATCAAGTTGA
TCCAAGATTGATTGATGGCAAGGGCGGATCTCTGGAGGTGCTGTTCCAGGGACCAGGCGGAAGCGGCAAT
CCCGGCGGCGATCTGGCCCCCCAGATGCTGCGCGAGCTGCAGGAGACCAATGCCGCCCTGCAGGACGTGC
GCGAGCTGCTGCGCCACCGCGTGAAGGAGATCACCTTCCTGAAGAACACCGTGATGGAGTGCGACGCCTG
CGGTATGCAGCCCTCTAGAGGCTCCGGCTCCATCATCCCAGTTGAGGAGGAGAACCCGGACTTCTGGAAC
CGCGAGGCAGCCGAGGCCCTGGGTGCCGCCAAGAAGCTGCAGCCTGCACAGACAGCCGCCAAGAACCTCA
TCATCTTCCTGGGCGATGGGATGGGGGTGTCTACGGTGACAGCTGCCAGGATCCTAAAAGGGCAGAAGAA
GGACAAACTGGGGCCTGAGATACCCCTGGCCATGGACCGCTTCCCATATGTGGCTCTGTCCAAGACATAC
AATGTAGACAAACATGTGCCAGACAGTGGAGCCACAGCCACGGCCTACCTGTGCGGGGTCAAGGGCAACT
TCCAGACCATTGGCTTGAGTGCAGCCGCCCGCTTTAACCAGTGCAACACGACACGCGGCAACGAGGTCAT
CTCCGTGATGAATCGGGCCAAGAAAGCAGGGAAGTCAGTGGGAGTGGTAACCACCACACGAGTGCAGCAC
GCCTCGCCAGCCGGCACCTACGCCCACACGGTGAACCGCAACTGGTACTCGGACGCCGACGTGCCTGCCT
CGGCCCGCCAGGAGGGGTGCCAGGACATCGCTACGCAGCTCATCTCCAACATGGACATTGACGTGATCCT
AGGTGGAGGCCGAAAGTACATGTTTCGCATGGGAACCCCAGACCCTGAGTACCCAGATGACTACAGCCAA
GGTGGGACCAGGCTGGACGGGAAGAATCTGGTGCAGGAATGGCTGGCGAAGCGCCAGGGTGCCCGGTATG
TGTGGAACCGCACTGAGCTCATGCAGGCTTCCCTGGACCCGTCTGTGACCCATCTCATGGGTCTCTTTGA
GCCTGGAGACATGAAATACGAGATCCACCGAGACTCCACACTGGACCCCTCCCTGATGGAGATGACAGAG
GCTGCCCTGCGCCTGCTGAGCAGGAACCCCCGCGGCTTCTTCCTCTTCGTGGAGGGTGGTCGCATCGACC
ATGGTCATCATGAAAGCAGGGCTTACCGGGCACTGACTGAGACGATCATGTTCGACGACGCCATTGAGAG
GGCGGGCCAGCTCACCAGCGAGGAGGACACGCTGAGCCTCGTCACTGCCGACCACTCCCACGTCTTCTCC
TTCGGAGGCTACCCCCTGCGAGGGAGCTCCATCTTCGGGCTGGCCCCTGGCAAGGCCCGGGACAGGAAGG
CCTACACGGTCCTCCTATACGGAAACGGTCCAGGCTATGTGCTCAAGGACGGCGCCCGGCCGGATGTTAC
CGAGAGCGAGAGCGGGAGCCCCGAGTATCGGCAGCAGTCAGCAGTGCCCCTGGACGAAGAGACCCACGCA
GGCGAGGACGTGGCGGTGTTCGCGCGCGGCCCGCAGGCGCACCTGGTTCACGGCGTGCAGGAGCAGACCT
TCATAGCGCACGTCATGGCCTTCGCCGCCTGCCTGGAGCCCTACACCGCCTGCGACCTGGCGCCCCCCGC
CGGCACCACCGACGCCGCGCACCCGGGTGGCGGAGGACTGAACGACATCTTCGAGGCTCAGAAAATCGAA
TGGCACGAACATCACCATCACCATCACCATCACCATTAAGGCCGGCCTGTAGTCACTGGCACAACGCGTT
ACCCGGTAAGCCAATCGGGTATACACGGTCGTCATACTGCAGACAGGGTTCTTCTACTTTGCAAGATAGT
CTTGAGTAGTAAAATAAATAGATAGAGAAAATCAGCCTCGACTGTGCCTTCTAGTTGCCAGCCATCTGTT
GTTTGCCCCTCCCCCGTGCCTTCCTTGACCCTGGAAGGTGCCACTCCCACTGTCCTTTCCTAATAAAATG
AGGAAATTGCATCACAACACTCAACCCTATCTCGGTCTATTCTTTTGATTTATAAGGGATTTTGCCGATT
TCGGCCTATTGGTTAAAAAATGAGCTGATTTAACAAAAATTTAACGCGAATTAATTCTGTGGAATGTGTG
TCAGTTAGGGTGTGGAAAGTCCCCAGGCTCCCCAGCAGGCAGAAGTATGCAAAGCATGCATCTCAATTAG
TCAGCAACCAGGTGTGGAAAGTCCCCAGGCTCCCCAGCAGGCAGAAGTATGCAAAGCATGCATCTCAATT
AGTCAGCAACCATAGTCCCGCCCCTAACTCCGCCCATCCCGCCCCTAACTCCGCCCAGTTCCGCCCATTC
TCCGCCCCATGGCTGACTAATTTTTTTTATTTATGCAGAGGCCGAGGCCGCCTCTGCCTCTGAGCTATTC
CAGAAGTAGTGAGGAGGCTTTTTTGGAGGCCTAGGCTTTTGCAAAAAGCTCCCGGGAGCTTGTATATCCA
TTTTCGGATCTGATCAGCACGTGTTGACAATTAATCATCGGCATAGTATATCGGCATAGTATAATACGAC
AAGGTGAGGAACTAAACCATGACCGAGTACAAGCCCACGGTGCGCCTCGCCACCCGCGACGACGTCCCCA
GGGCCGTACGCACCCTCGCCGCCGCGTTCGCCGACTACCCCGCCACGCGCCACACCGTCGATCCGGACCG
CCACATCGAGCGGGTCACCGAGCTGCAAGAACTCTTCCTCACGCGCGTCGGGCTCGACATCGGCAAGGTG
TGGGTCGCGGACGACGGCGCCGCGGTGGCGGTCTGGACCACGCCGGAGAGCGTCGAAGCGGGGGCGGTGT
TCGCCGAGATCGGCCCGCGCATGGCCGAGTTGAGCGGTTCCCGGCTGGCCGCGCAGCAACAGATGGAAGG
CCTCCTGGCGCCGCACCGGCCCAAGGAGCCCGCGTGGTTCCTGGCCACCGTCGGCGTCTCGCCCGACCAC
CAGGGCAAGGGTCTGGGCAGCGCCGTCGTGCTCCCCGGAGTGGAGGCGGCCGAGCGCGCCGGGGTGCCCG
CCTTCCTGGAGACATCCGCGCCCCGCAACCTCCCCTTCTACGAGCGGCTCGGCTTCACCGTCACCGCCGA
CGTCGAGGTGCCCGAAGGACCGCGCACCTGGTGCATGACCCGCAAGCCCGGTGCCTGACACGTGCTACGA
GATTTCGATTCCACCGCCGCCTTCTATGAAAGGTTGGGCTTCGGAATCGTTTTCCGGGACGCCGGCTGGA
TGATCCTCCAGCGCGGGGATCTCATGCTGGAGTTCTTCGCCCACCCCAACTTGTTTATTGCAGCTTATAA
TGGTTACAAATAAAGCAATAGCATCACAAATTTCACAAATAAAGCATTTTTTTCACTGCATTCTAGTTGT
GGTTTGTCCAAACTCATCAATGTATCTTATCATGTCTGTATACCGTCGACCTCTAGCTAGAGCTTGGCGT
AATCATGGTCATTACCAATGCTTAATCAGTGAGGCACCTATCTCAGCGATCTGTCTATTTCGTTCATCCA
TAGTTGCCTGACTCCCCGTCGTGTAGATAACTACGATACGGGAGGGCTTACCATCTGGCCCCAGCGCTGC
GATGATACCGCGAGAACCACGCTCACCGGCTCCGGATTTATCAGCAATAAACCAGCCAGCCGGAAGGGCC
GAGCGCAGAAGTGGTCCTGCAACTTTATCCGCCTCCATCCAGTCTATTAATTGTTGCCGGGAAGCTAGAG
TAAGTAGTTCGCCAGTTAATAGTTTGCGCAACGTTGTTGCCATCGCTACAGGCATCGTGGTGTCACGCTC
GTCGTTTGGTATGGCTTCATTCAGCTCCGGTTCCCAACGATCAAGGCGAGTTACATGATCCCCCATGTTG
TGCAAAAAAGCGGTTAGCTCCTTCGGTCCTCCGATCGTTGTCAGAAGTAAGTTGGCCGCAGTGTTATCAC
TCATGGTTATGGCAGCACTGCATAATTCTCTTACTGTCATGCCATCCGTAAGATGCTTTTCTGTGACTGG
TGAGTACTCAACCAAGTCATTCTGAGAATAGTGTATGCGGCGACCGAGTTGCTCTTGCCCGGCGTCAATA
CGGGATAATACCGCGCCACATAGCAGAACTTTAAAAGTGCTCATCATTGGAAAACGTTCTTCGGGGCGAA
AACTCTCAAGGATCTTACCGCTGTTGAGATCCAGTTCGATGTAACCCACTCGTGCACCCAACTGATCTTC
AGCATCTTTTACTTTCACCAGCGTTTCTGGGTGAGCAAAAACAGGAAGGCAAAATGCCGCAAAAAAGGGA
ATAAGGGCGACACGGAAATGTTGAATACTCATATTCTTCCTT
