>Addgene plasmid #157137 | pD649-HAsp-CD40-COMP5AP-AviTag-9xHis | depositor partial sequence | sequence record 303384 | insert (extracellular domain)
GAACCTCCTACAGCCTGTAGAGAGAAGCAGTACCTGATCAACAGCCAGTGCTGCAGCCTGTGCCAGCCTG
GACAGAAACTGGTGTCCGATTGCACCGAGTTCACCGAGACAGAGTGTCTGCCTTGCGGCGAGAGCGAGTT
CCTGGACACCTGGAATAGAGAGACACACTGCCACCAGCACAAGTACTGCGACCCCAATCTGGGACTGAGA
GTGCAGCAGAAGGGCACCAGCGAGACAGACACCATCTGTACATGCGAGGAAGGATGGCACTGTACCAGCG
AGGCCTGTGAAAGCTGTGTGCTGCACAGAAGCTGTAGCCCTGGCTTCGGAGTGAAGCAGATTGCCACAGG
CGTGTCCGATACCATCTGCGAGCCTTGTCCTGTGGGCTTCTTCAGCAATGTGTCCAGCGCCTTCGAGAAG
TGTCACCCTTGGACCAGCTGCGAGACAAAGGATCTGGTTGTGCAGCAGGCCGGCACCAACAAGACAGATG
TTGTGTGCGGCCCTCAGGACCGGCTTAGA
